Addgene plasmid #237685: pX458_mCherry-FUS-gRNA
Purpose: Cas9 from S. pyogenes with 2A-mCherry, gRNA to knock-in msfGFP to FUS locus
Depositing lab: Denes Hnisz. Depositing organization: Max Planck Institute for Molecular Genetics. Publication: Probing condensate microenvironments with a micropeptide killswitch. Zhang Y, Stoppelkamp I, Fernandez-Pernas P, Allram M, Charman M, Magalhaes AP, Piedavent-Salomon M, Sommer G, Sung YC, Meyer K, Grams N, Halko E, Dongre S, Meierhofer D, Malszycki M, Ilik IA, Aktas T, Kraushar ML, Vastenhouw N, Weitzman MD, Grebien F, Niskanen H, Hnisz D. Nature. 2025 Jun 4. doi: 10.1038/s41586-025-09141-5. PubMed 40468084.
Backbone
  Vector backbone: pX458-mCherry
  Vector type: CRISPR
Growth in bacteria
  Bacterial resistance: Ampicillin, 100 μg/mL
  Growth temperature: 37°C
  Growth strain: DH5alpha
  Copy number: High Copy
Gene/Insert
  Gene/Insert name: FUS gRNA
  gRNA/shRNA sequence: Unknown
  Species: H. sapiens (human)
  Entrez Gene: FUS (a.k.a. ALS6, ETM4, FUS1, HNRNPP2, POMP75, TLS, altFUS)
  Tag / fusion protein: mCherry (N terminal on insert)
  Cloning method: Restriction Enzyme; 5′ cloning site Unknown (unknown if destroyed)
Terms and licenses: Academic/Nonprofit Terms; Industry Terms: Not Available to Industry
How to cite: pX458_mCherry-FUS-gRNA was a gift from Denes Hnisz (Addgene plasmid # 237685 ; http://n2t.net/addgene:237685 ; RRID:Addgene_237685)
