[The description below was written by a language model from this plasmid's Addgene catalogue record and pLannotate feature annotations shown in this document.]
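Description:
pX458_mCherry-FUS-gRNA is an all-in-one CRISPR/Cas9 expression plasmid for mammalian cells, built on the pX458-mCherry backbone, in which the usual fluorescent marker of pX458 is replaced by mCherry. It is propagated in E. coli as a high-copy plasmid through a ColE1/pUC-type origin and selected with ampicillin via the β-lactamase gene. An f1 phage origin is also present, along with a single AAV2 inverted terminal repeat and small bom and rop fragments that appear to be backbone remnants rather than functional delivery elements.

The plasmid carries two expression units. A human U6 RNA polymerase III promoter drives a single guide RNA, made up of a spacer directed against the human FUS locus fused to the S. pyogenes gRNA scaffold. The record lists the spacer sequence as unknown, and the annotation also detects a second, partial scaffold fragment just downstream. A hybrid CBh-type promoter (CMV enhancer, chicken β-actin promoter fragment and hybrid intron) drives S. pyogenes Cas9, annotated here as contiguous N- and C-terminal portions of one open reading frame. Cas9 is followed by a nucleoplasmin nuclear localization signal and mCherry, and the unit ends in a bGH polyadenylation signal. According to the stated purpose, mCherry is linked through a 2A peptide, so it is released as a separate protein that marks transfected cells. The catalogue's description of it as an N-terminal tag on the insert does not fit this arrangement.

The construct is intended to cut the FUS locus so that msfGFP can be knocked in by homology-directed repair. The repair template is not part of this plasmid and must be supplied separately. The mCherry signal allows Cas9-expressing cells to be identified or sorted.
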