Features (pLannotate 1.2.2; 19 found; start..end, strand, type, name):
      1..241     +  promoter       U6 promoter: RNA polymerase III promoter for human U6 snRNA
    271..346     +  misc_RNA       gRNA scaffold: guide RNA scaffold for the Streptococcus pyogenes CRISPR/Cas9 system
    353..396     +  misc_RNA       gRNA scaffold (fragment): guide RNA scaffold for the Streptococcus pyogenes CRISPR/Cas9 system
    443..728     +  enhancer       CMV enhancer: human cytomegalovirus immediate early enhancer; contains an 18-bp deletion relative to the standard CMV enhancer
    831..964     +  promoter       chicken β-actin promoter (fragment): No description available
    965..1192    +  intron         hybrid intron: hybrid between chicken β-actin (CBA) and minute virus of mice (MMV) introns (Gray et al., 2011)
   1330..2931    +  CDS            Cas9(N): N-terminal portion of Streptococcus pyogenes Cas9 (Zetsche et al., 2015)
   2932..5430    +  CDS            Cas9(C): C-terminal portion of Streptococcus pyogenes Cas9 (Zetsche et al., 2015)
   5431..5478    +  CDS            nucleoplasmin NLS: bipartite nuclear localization signal from nucleoplasmin
   5554..6258    +  CDS            mCherry: mCherry is a basic (constitutively fluorescent) red fluorescent protein published in 2004, derived from Discosoma sp.. It is reported to be a very rapidly-maturing monomer with low acid sensitivity.
   6292..6403    +  polyA_signal   bGH poly(A) signal: bovine growth hormone polyadenylation signal
   6508..6648    +  repeat_region  AAV2 ITR: inverted terminal repeat of adeno-associated virus serotype 2 inverted
   6653..6704    -  misc_feature   bom (fragment): basis of mobility region from pBR322
   6723..7178    +  rep_origin     f1 ori (sequence partly withheld): f1 bacteriophage origin of replication; arrow indicates direction of (+) strand synthesis
   7179..7228    -  misc_feature   bom (fragment): basis of mobility region from pBR322
   7330..7365    -  CDS            rop (fragment): Rop protein, which maintains plasmids at low copy number; rop
   7460..7564    +  promoter       AmpR promoter: bla
   7565..8425    +  CDS            AmpR: β-lactamase; bla; confers resistance to ampicillin, carbenicillin, and related antibiotics
   8596..9184    +  rep_origin     ori: high-copy-number ColE1/pMB1/pBR322/pUC origin of replication
>Addgene plasmid #237685 | pX458_mCherry-FUS-gRNA | addgene full sequence | sequence record 471689 | Addgene NGS Result
GAGGGCCTATTTCCCATGATTCCTTCATATTTGCATATACGATACAAGGCTGTTAGAGAGATAATTGGAA
TTAATTTGACTGTAAACACAAAGATATTAGTACAAAATACGTGACGTAGAAAGTAATAATTTCTTGGGTA
GTTTGCAGTTTTAAAATTATGTTTTAAAATGGACTATCATATGCTTACCGTAACTTGAAAGTATTTCGAT
TTCTTGGCTTTATATATCTTGTGGAAAGGACGAAACACCGTAGGTAAGGGCGCGAGGCGAGTTTTAGAGC
TAGAAATAGCAAGTTAAAATAAGGCTAGTCCGTTATCAACTTGAAAAAGTGGCACCGAGTCGGTGCTTTT
TTGTTTTAGAGCTAGAAATAGCAAGTTAAAATAAGGCTAGTCCGTTTTTAGCGCGTGCGCCAATTCTGCA
GACAAATGGCTCTAGAGGTACCCGTTACATAACTTACGGTAAATGGCCCGCCTGGCTGACCGCCCAACGA
CCCCCGCCCATTGACGTCAATAGTAACGCCAATAGGGACTTTCCATTGACGTCAATGGGTGGAGTATTTA
CGGTAAACTGCCCACTTGGCAGTACATCAAGTGTATCATATGCCAAGTACGCCCCCTATTGACGTCAATG
ACGGTAAATGGCCCGCCTGGCATTGTGCCCAGTACATGACCTTATGGGACTTTCCTACTTGGCAGTACAT
CTACGTATTAGTCATCGCTATTACCATGGTCGAGGTGAGCCCCACGTTCTGCTTCACTCTCCCCATCTCC
CCCCCCTCCCCACCCCCAATTTTGTATTTATTTATTTTTTAATTATTTTGTGCAGCGATGGGGGCGAGGG
GCGGGGCGGGGCGAGGCGGAGAGGTGCGGCGGCAGCCAATCAGAGCGGCGCGCTCCGAAAGTTTCCTTTT
ATGGCGAGGCGGCGGCGGCGGCGGCCCTATAAAAAGCGAAGCGCGCGGCGGGCGGGAGTCGCTGCGCGCT
GCCTTCGCCCCGTGCCCCGCTCCGCCGCCGCCTCGCGCCGCCCGCCCCGGCTCTGACTGACCGCGTTACT
CCCACAGGTGAGCGGGCGGGACGGCCCTTCTCCTCCGGGCTGTAATTAGCTGAGCAAGAGGTAAGGGTTT
AAGGGATGGTTGGTTGGTGGGGTATTAATGTTTAATTACCTGGAGCACCTGCCTGAAATCACTTTTTTTC
AGGTTGGACCGGTGCCACCATGGACTATAAGGACCACGACGGAGACTACAAGGATCATGATATTGATTAC
AAAGACGATGACGATAAGATGGCCCCAAAGAAGAAGCGGAAGGTCGGTATCCACGGAGTCCCAGCAGCCG
ACAAGAAGTACAGCATCGGCCTGGACATCGGCACCAACTCTGTGGGCTGGGCCGTGATCACCGACGAGTA
CAAGGTGCCCAGCAAGAAATTCAAGGTGCTGGGCAACACCGACCGGCACAGCATCAAGAAGAACCTGATC
GGAGCCCTGCTGTTCGACAGCGGCGAAACAGCCGAGGCCACCCGGCTGAAGAGAACCGCCAGAAGAAGAT
ACACCAGACGGAAGAACCGGATCTGCTATCTGCAAGAGATCTTCAGCAACGAGATGGCCAAGGTGGACGA
CAGCTTCTTCCACAGACTGGAAGAGTCCTTCCTGGTGGAAGAGGATAAGAAGCACGAGCGGCACCCCATC
TTCGGCAACATCGTGGACGAGGTGGCCTACCACGAGAAGTACCCCACCATCTACCACCTGAGAAAGAAAC
TGGTGGACAGCACCGACAAGGCCGACCTGCGGCTGATCTATCTGGCCCTGGCCCACATGATCAAGTTCCG
GGGCCACTTCCTGATCGAGGGCGACCTGAACCCCGACAACAGCGACGTGGACAAGCTGTTCATCCAGCTG
GTGCAGACCTACAACCAGCTGTTCGAGGAAAACCCCATCAACGCCAGCGGCGTGGACGCCAAGGCCATCC
TGTCTGCCAGACTGAGCAAGAGCAGACGGCTGGAAAATCTGATCGCCCAGCTGCCCGGCGAGAAGAAGAA
TGGCCTGTTCGGAAACCTGATTGCCCTGAGCCTGGGCCTGACCCCCAACTTCAAGAGCAACTTCGACCTG
GCCGAGGATGCCAAACTGCAGCTGAGCAAGGACACCTACGACGACGACCTGGACAACCTGCTGGCCCAGA
TCGGCGACCAGTACGCCGACCTGTTTCTGGCCGCCAAGAACCTGTCCGACGCCATCCTGCTGAGCGACAT
CCTGAGAGTGAACACCGAGATCACCAAGGCCCCCCTGAGCGCCTCTATGATCAAGAGATACGACGAGCAC
CACCAGGACCTGACCCTGCTGAAAGCTCTCGTGCGGCAGCAGCTGCCTGAGAAGTACAAAGAGATTTTCT
TCGACCAGAGCAAGAACGGCTACGCCGGCTACATTGACGGCGGAGCCAGCCAGGAAGAGTTCTACAAGTT
CATCAAGCCCATCCTGGAAAAGATGGACGGCACCGAGGAACTGCTCGTGAAGCTGAACAGAGAGGACCTG
CTGCGGAAGCAGCGGACCTTCGACAACGGCAGCATCCCCCACCAGATCCACCTGGGAGAGCTGCACGCCA
TTCTGCGGCGGCAGGAAGATTTTTACCCATTCCTGAAGGACAACCGGGAAAAGATCGAGAAGATCCTGAC
CTTCCGCATCCCCTACTACGTGGGCCCTCTGGCCAGGGGAAACAGCAGATTCGCCTGGATGACCAGAAAG
AGCGAGGAAACCATCACCCCCTGGAACTTCGAGGAAGTGGTGGACAAGGGCGCTTCCGCCCAGAGCTTCA
TCGAGCGGATGACCAACTTCGATAAGAACCTGCCCAACGAGAAGGTGCTGCCCAAGCACAGCCTGCTGTA
CGAGTACTTCACCGTGTATAACGAGCTGACCAAAGTGAAATACGTGACCGAGGGAATGAGAAAGCCCGCC
TTCCTGAGCGGCGAGCAGAAAAAGGCCATCGTGGACCTGCTGTTCAAGACCAACCGGAAAGTGACCGTGA
AGCAGCTGAAAGAGGACTACTTCAAGAAAATCGAGTGCTTCGACTCCGTGGAAATCTCCGGCGTGGAAGA
TCGGTTCAACGCCTCCCTGGGCACATACCACGATCTGCTGAAAATTATCAAGGACAAGGACTTCCTGGAC
AATGAGGAAAACGAGGACATTCTGGAAGATATCGTGCTGACCCTGACACTGTTTGAGGACAGAGAGATGA
TCGAGGAACGGCTGAAAACCTATGCCCACCTGTTCGACGACAAAGTGATGAAGCAGCTGAAGCGGCGGAG
ATACACCGGCTGGGGCAGGCTGAGCCGGAAGCTGATCAACGGCATCCGGGACAAGCAGTCCGGCAAGACA
ATCCTGGATTTCCTGAAGTCCGACGGCTTCGCCAACAGAAACTTCATGCAGCTGATCCACGACGACAGCC
TGACCTTTAAAGAGGACATCCAGAAAGCCCAGGTGTCCGGCCAGGGCGATAGCCTGCACGAGCACATTGC
CAATCTGGCCGGCAGCCCCGCCATTAAGAAGGGCATCCTGCAGACAGTGAAGGTGGTGGACGAGCTCGTG
AAAGTGATGGGCCGGCACAAGCCCGAGAACATCGTGATCGAAATGGCCAGAGAGAACCAGACCACCCAGA
AGGGACAGAAGAACAGCCGCGAGAGAATGAAGCGGATCGAAGAGGGCATCAAAGAGCTGGGCAGCCAGAT
CCTGAAAGAACACCCCGTGGAAAACACCCAGCTGCAGAACGAGAAGCTGTACCTGTACTACCTGCAGAAT
GGGCGGGATATGTACGTGGACCAGGAACTGGACATCAACCGGCTGTCCGACTACGATGTGGACCATATCG
TGCCTCAGAGCTTTCTGAAGGACGACTCCATCGACAACAAGGTGCTGACCAGAAGCGACAAGAACCGGGG
CAAGAGCGACAACGTGCCCTCCGAAGAGGTCGTGAAGAAGATGAAGAACTACTGGCGGCAGCTGCTGAAC
GCCAAGCTGATTACCCAGAGAAAGTTCGACAATCTGACCAAGGCCGAGAGAGGCGGCCTGAGCGAACTGG
ATAAGGCCGGCTTCATCAAGAGACAGCTGGTGGAAACCCGGCAGATCACAAAGCACGTGGCACAGATCCT
GGACTCCCGGATGAACACTAAGTACGACGAGAATGACAAGCTGATCCGGGAAGTGAAAGTGATCACCCTG
AAGTCCAAGCTGGTGTCCGATTTCCGGAAGGATTTCCAGTTTTACAAAGTGCGCGAGATCAACAACTACC
ACCACGCCCACGACGCCTACCTGAACGCCGTCGTGGGAACCGCCCTGATCAAAAAGTACCCTAAGCTGGA
AAGCGAGTTCGTGTACGGCGACTACAAGGTGTACGACGTGCGGAAGATGATCGCCAAGAGCGAGCAGGAA
ATCGGCAAGGCTACCGCCAAGTACTTCTTCTACAGCAACATCATGAACTTTTTCAAGACCGAGATTACCC
TGGCCAACGGCGAGATCCGGAAGCGGCCTCTGATCGAGACAAACGGCGAAACCGGGGAGATCGTGTGGGA
TAAGGGCCGGGATTTTGCCACCGTGCGGAAAGTGCTGAGCATGCCCCAAGTGAATATCGTGAAAAAGACC
GAGGTGCAGACAGGCGGCTTCAGCAAAGAGTCTATCCTGCCCAAGAGGAACAGCGATAAGCTGATCGCCA
GAAAGAAGGACTGGGACCCTAAGAAGTACGGCGGCTTCGACAGCCCCACCGTGGCCTATTCTGTGCTGGT
GGTGGCCAAAGTGGAAAAGGGCAAGTCCAAGAAACTGAAGAGTGTGAAAGAGCTGCTGGGGATCACCATC
ATGGAAAGAAGCAGCTTCGAGAAGAATCCCATCGACTTTCTGGAAGCCAAGGGCTACAAAGAAGTGAAAA
AGGACCTGATCATCAAGCTGCCTAAGTACTCCCTGTTCGAGCTGGAAAACGGCCGGAAGAGAATGCTGGC
CTCTGCCGGCGAACTGCAGAAGGGAAACGAACTGGCCCTGCCCTCCAAATATGTGAACTTCCTGTACCTG
GCCAGCCACTATGAGAAGCTGAAGGGCTCCCCCGAGGATAATGAGCAGAAACAGCTGTTTGTGGAACAGC
ACAAGCACTACCTGGACGAGATCATCGAGCAGATCAGCGAGTTCTCCAAGAGAGTGATCCTGGCCGACGC
TAATCTGGACAAAGTGCTGTCCGCCTACAACAAGCACCGGGATAAGCCCATCAGAGAGCAGGCCGAGAAT
ATCATCCACCTGTTTACCCTGACCAATCTGGGAGCCCCTGCCGCCTTCAAGTACTTTGACACCACCATCG
ACCGGAAGAGGTACACCAGCACCAAAGAGGTGCTGGACGCCACCCTGATCCACCAGAGCATCACCGGCCT
GTACGAGACACGGATCGACCTGTCTCAGCTGGGAGGCGACAAAAGGCCGGCGGCCACGAAAAAGGCCGGC
CAGGCAAAAAAGAAAAAGGAATTCGGCAGTGGAGAGGGCAGAGGAAGTCTGCTAACATGCGGTGACGTCG
AGGAGAATCCTGGCCCAGAATTCGTGAGCAAGGGCGAGGAGGATAACATGGCCATCATCAAGGAGTTCAT
GCGCTTCAAGGTGCACATGGAGGGCTCCGTGAACGGCCACGAGTTCGAGATCGAGGGCGAGGGCGAGGGC
CGCCCCTACGAGGGCACCCAGACCGCCAAGCTGAAGGTGACCAAGGGTGGCCCCCTGCCCTTCGCCTGGG
ACATCCTGTCCCCTCAGTTCATGTACGGCTCCAAGGCCTACGTGAAGCACCCCGCCGACATCCCCGACTA
CTTGAAGCTGTCCTTCCCCGAGGGCTTCAAGTGGGAGCGCGTGATGAACTTCGAGGACGGCGGCGTGGTG
ACCGTGACCCAGGACTCCTCCCTGCAGGACGGCGAGTTCATCTACAAGGTGAAGCTGCGCGGCACCAACT
TCCCCTCCGACGGCCCCGTAATGCAGAAGAAAACCATGGGCTGGGAGGCCTCCTCCGAGCGGATGTACCC
CGAGGACGGCGCCCTGAAGGGCGAGATCAAGCAGAGGCTGAAGCTGAAGGACGGCGGCCACTACGACGCT
GAGGTCAAGACCACCTACAAGGCCAAGAAGCCCGTGCAGCTGCCCGGCGCCTACAACGTCAACATCAAGT
TGGACATCACCTCCCACAACGAGGACTACACCATCGTGGAACAGTACGAACGCGCCGAGGGCCGCCACTC
CACCGGCGGCATGGACGAGCTGTACAAGGAATTCTAACTAGAGCTCGCTGATCAGCCTCGACTGTGCCTT
CTAGTTGCCAGCCATCTGTTGTTTGCCCCTCCCCCGTGCCTTCCTTGACCCTGGAAGGTGCCACTCCCAC
TGTCCTTTCCTAATAAAATGAGGAAATTGCATCGCATTGTCTGAGTAGGTGTCATTCTATTCTGGGGGGT
GGGGTGGGGCAGGACAGCAAGGGGGAGGATTGGGAAGAGAATAGCAGGCATGCTGGGGAGCGGCCGCAGG
AACCCCTAGTGATGGAGTTGGCCACTCCCTCTCTGCGCGCTCGCTCGCTCACTGAGGCCGGGCGACCAAA
GGTCGCCCGACGCCCGGGCTTTGCCCGGGCGGCCTCAGTGAGCGAGCGAGCGCGCAGCTGCCTGCAGGGG
CGCCTGATGCGGTATTTTCTCCTTACGCATCTGTGCGGTATTTCACACCGCATA
[95 nt withheld, positions 6705-6799]
T
[46 nt withheld, positions 6801-6846]
C
[141 nt withheld, positions 6848-6988]
CCTTTGACGTTGGAGTCCACGTTCTTT
[37 nt withheld, positions 7016-7052]
ACTCTATCTCGGGCTATTCTTTTGATTTATAAGGGATTTTGCCGATTTCGGTCTATTGGTTAAAAAATGA
GCTGATTTAACAAAAATTTAACGCGAATTTTAACAAAATATTAACGTTTACAATTTTATGGTGCACTCTC
AGTACAATCTGCTCTGATGCCGCATAGTTAAGCCAGCCCCGACACCCGCCAACACCCGCTGACGCGCCCT
GACGGGCTTGTCTGCTCCCGGCATCCGCTTACAGACAAGCTGTGACCGTCTCCGGGAGCTGCATGTGTCA
GAGGTTTTCACCGTCATCACCGAAACGCGCGAGACGAAAGGGCCTCGTGATACGCCTATTTTTATAGGTT
AATGTCATGATAATAATGGTTTCTTAGACGTCAGGTGGCACTTTTCGGGGAAATGTGCGCGGAACCCCTA
TTTGTTTATTTTTCTAAATACATTCAAATATGTATCCGCTCATGAGACAATAACCCTGATAAATGCTTCA
ATAATATTGAAAAAGGAAGAGTATGAGTATTCAACATTTCCGTGTCGCCCTTATTCCCTTTTTTGCGGCA
TTTTGCCTTCCTGTTTTTGCTCACCCAGAAACGCTGGTGAAAGTAAAAGATGCTGAAGATCAGTTGGGTG
CACGAGTGGGTTACATCGAACTGGATCTCAACAGCGGTAAGATCCTTGAGAGTTTTCGCCCCGAAGAACG
TTTTCCAATGATGAGCACTTTTAAAGTTCTGCTATGTGGCGCGGTATTATCCCGTATTGACGCCGGGCAA
GAGCAACTCGGTCGCCGCATACACTATTCTCAGAATGACTTGGTTGAGTACTCACCAGTCACAGAAAAGC
ATCTTACGGATGGCATGACAGTAAGAGAATTATGCAGTGCTGCCATAACCATGAGTGATAACACTGCGGC
CAACTTACTTCTGACAACGATCGGAGGACCGAAGGAGCTAACCGCTTTTTTGCACAACATGGGGGATCAT
GTAACTCGCCTTGATCGTTGGGAACCGGAGCTGAATGAAGCCATACCAAACGACGAGCGTGACACCACGA
TGCCTGTAGCAATGGCAACAACGTTGCGCAAACTATTAACTGGCGAACTACTTACTCTAGCTTCCCGGCA
ACAATTAATAGACTGGATGGAGGCGGATAAAGTTGCAGGACCACTTCTGCGCTCGGCCCTTCCGGCTGGC
TGGTTTATTGCTGATAAATCTGGAGCCGGTGAGCGTGGAAGCCGCGGTATCATTGCAGCACTGGGGCCAG
ATGGTAAGCCCTCCCGTATCGTAGTTATCTACACGACGGGGAGTCAGGCAACTATGGATGAACGAAATAG
ACAGATCGCTGAGATAGGTGCCTCACTGATTAAGCATTGGTAACTGTCAGACCAAGTTTACTCATATATA
CTTTAGATTGATTTAAAACTTCATTTTTAATTTAAAAGGATCTAGGTGAAGATCCTTTTTGATAATCTCA
TGACCAAAATCCCTTAACGTGAGTTTTCGTTCCACTGAGCGTCAGACCCCGTAGAAAAGATCAAAGGATC
TTCTTGAGATCCTTTTTTTCTGCGCGTAATCTGCTGCTTGCAAACAAAAAAACCACCGCTACCAGCGGTG
GTTTGTTTGCCGGATCAAGAGCTACCAACTCTTTTTCCGAAGGTAACTGGCTTCAGCAGAGCGCAGATAC
CAAATACTGTTCTTCTAGTGTAGCCGTAGTTAGGCCACCACTTCAAGAACTCTGTAGCACCGCCTACATA
CCTCGCTCTGCTAATCCTGTTACCAGTGGCTGCTGCCAGTGGCGATAAGTCGTGTCTTACCGGGTTGGAC
TCAAGACGATAGTTACCGGATAAGGCGCAGCGGTCGGGCTGAACGGGGGGTTCGTGCACACAGCCCAGCT
TGGAGCGAACGACCTACACCGAACTGAGATACCTACAGCGTGAGCTATGAGAAAGCGCCACGCTTCCCGA
AGGGAGAAAGGCGGACAGGTATCCGGTAAGCGGCAGGGTCGGAACAGGAGAGCGCACGAGGGAGCTTCCA
GGGGGAAACGCCTGGTATCTTTATAGTCCTGTCGGGTTTCGCCACCTCTGACTTGAGCGTCGATTTTTGT
GATGCTCGTCAGGGGGGCGGAGCCTATGGAAAAACGCCAGCAACGCGGCCTTTTTACGGTTCCTGGCCTT
TTGCTGGCCTTTTGCTCACATGT
